>Addgene plasmid #218221 | pK2-K3 | addgene full sequence | sequence record 431988 | Addgene NGS Result
AGCGGTCTCGAAGCCTAGGCTGCACGGGCATGCACAGAGACCGTGGACGAAAGGGCCTCGTGATACGCCT
ATTTTTATAGGTTAATGTCATGATAATAATGGTTTCTTAGACGTCAGGTGGCACTTTTCGGGGAAATGTG
CGCGGAACCCCTATTTGTTTATTTTTCTAAATACATTCAAATATGTATCCGCTCATGAGACAATAACCCT
GATAAATGCTTCAATAATATTGAAAAAGGAAGAGTATGCGCTCACGCAACTGGTCCAGAACCTTGACCGA
ACGCAGCGGTGGTAACGGCGCAGTGGCGGTTTTCATGGCTTGTTATGACTGTTTTTTTTTGGGGTACAGT
CTATGCCTCGGGCATCCAAGCAGCAAGCGCGTTACGCCGTGGGTCGATGTTTGATGTTATGGAGCAGCAA
CGATGTTACGCAGCAGGGCAGTCGCCCTAAAACAAAGTTAAACATCATGAGGGAAGCGGTGATCGCCGAA
GTATCGACTCAACTATCAGAGGTAGTTGGCGTCATCGAGCGCCATCTCGAACCGACGTTGCTGGCCGTAC
ATTTGTACGGCTCCGCAGTGGATGGCGGCCTGAAGCCACACAGCGATATTGATTTGCTGGTTACGGTGAC
CGTAAGGCTTGATGAAACAACGCGGCGAGCTTTGATCAACGACCTTTTGGAAACTTCGGCTTCCCCTGGA
GAGAGCGAGATTCTCCGCGCTGTAGAAGTCACCATTGTTGTGCACGACGACATCATTCCGTGGCGTTATC
CAGCTAAGCGCGAACTGCAATTTGGAGAATGGCAGCGCAATGACATTCTTGCAGGTATCTTCGAGCCAGC
CACGATCGACATTGATCTGGCTATCTTGCTGACAAAAGCAAGAGAACATAGCGTTGCCTTGGTAGGTCCA
GCGGCGGAGGAACTCTTTGATCCGGTTCCTGAACAGGATCTATTTGAGGCGCTAAATGAAACCTTAACGC
TATGGAACTCGCCGCCCGACTGGGCTGGCGATGAGCGAAATGTAGTGCTTACGTTGTCCCGCATTTGGTA
CAGCGCAGTAACCGGCAAAATCGCGCCGAAGGATGTCGCTGCCGACTGGGCAATGGAGCGCCTGCCGGCC
CAGTATCAGCCCGTCATACTTGAAGCTAGACAGGCTTATCTTGGACAAGAAGAAGATCGCTTGGCCTCGC
GCGCAGATCAGTTGGAAGAATTTGTCCATTACGTAAAAGGCGAGATCACCAAGGTAGTCGGCAAATAACT
GTCAGACCAAGTTTACTCATATATACTTTAGATTGATTTAAAACTTCATTTTTAATTTAAAAGGATCTAG
GTGAAGATCCTTTTTGATAATCTCATGACCAAAATCCCTTAACGTGAGTTTTCGTTCCACTGAGCGTCAG
ACCCCGTAGAAAAGATCAAAGGATCTTCTTGAGATCCTTTTTTTCTGCGCGTAATCTGCTGCTTGCAAAC
AAAAAAACCACCGCTACCAGCGGTGGTTTGTTTGCCGGATCAAGAGCTACCAACTCTTTTTCCGAAGGTA
ACTGGCTTCAGCAGAGCGCAGATACCAAATACTGTTCTTCTAGTGTAGCCGTAGTTAGGCCACCACTTCA
AGAACTCTGTAGCACCGCCTACATACCTCGCTCTGCTAATCCTGTTACCAGTGGCTGCTGCCAGTGGCGA
TAAGTCGTGTCTTACCGGGTTGGACTCAAGACGATAGTTACCGGATAAGGCGCAGCGGTCGGGCTGAACG
GGGGGTTCGTGCACACAGCCCAGCTTGGAGCGAACGACCTACACCGAACTGAGATACCTACAGCGTGAGC
TATGAGAAAGCGCCACGCTTCCCGAAGGGAGAAAGGCGGACAGGTATCCGGTAAGCGGCAGGGTCGGAAC
AGGAGAGCGCACGAGGGAGCTTCCAGGGGGAAACGCCTGGTATCTTTATAGTCCTGTCGGGTTTCGCCAC
CTCTGACTTGAGCGTCGATTTTTGTGATGCTCGTCAGGGGGGCGGAGCCTATGGAAAAACGCCAGCAACG
CGGCCTTTTTACGGTTCCTGGCCTTTTGCTGGCCTTTTGCTCACATGTTCTTTCCTGCGTTATCCCCTGA
TTCTGTGGATAACCGTATTACCGCCTTTGAGTGAGCTGATACCGCTCGCCGCAGCCGAACGACCGAGCGC
AGCGAGTCAGTGAGCGAGGA
Features (pLannotate 1.2.2; 5 found; start..end, strand, type, name):
    141..245     +  promoter       AmpR promoter: bla
    236..316     -  CDS            int (fragment): INT2_ECOLX - Protein inferred from homology: Swiss-Prot protein existence level 3. Putative integrase believed to be involved in the insertion of antibiotic resistance genes into plasmids and transposons. From Escherichia coli.
    404..460     +  CDS            GmR (fragment): gentamycin acetyltransferase; aacC1; confers resistance to gentamycin
    467..1255    +  CDS            aadA: S3AD_ECOLX - Experimental evidence at protein level: Swiss-Prot protein existence level 1. Mediates bacterial resistance to the antibiotics streptomycin and spectinomycin. From Escherichia coli.
   1429..2017    +  rep_origin     ori: high-copy-number ColE1/pMB1/pBR322/pUC origin of replication
