[The description below was written by a language model from this plasmid's Addgene catalogue record and pLannotate feature annotations shown in this document.]
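Description:
pK2-K3 is a small (about 2.2 kb) Golden Gate cloning module built on the pICH41308 backbone, a level 0 acceptor from the MoClo modular cloning system, and is catalogued as a CRISPR vector. It is maintained in E. coli as a high-copy plasmid through a ColE1/pUC-type origin of replication and is selected with spectinomycin. Resistance comes from the aadA gene, an aminoglycoside adenylyltransferase that protects against both spectinomycin and streptomycin, and an AmpR (bla) promoter lies upstream of it. The short integrase and gentamicin acetyltransferase fragments annotated just before aadA are most plausibly non-functional remnants of the integron cassette from which the marker was derived, not working genes.

The insert is a synthetic linker sequence, and the automated feature table does not annotate it. Apart from the marker and the origin, no promoter, sgRNA scaffold or Cas gene is detected, which fits a plasmid that supplies only a short connector part. According to the stated purpose, this linker joins a unit carrying guides 1 and 2 to a unit carrying guides 3 and 4 when building an array of sgRNAs driven by AtU6 promoters, the Arabidopsis U6 RNA polymerase III promoters commonly used to express guide RNAs in plants. The plasmid therefore serves as an assembly adaptor for multiplexed guide constructs, presumably providing compatible overhangs after type IIS restriction digestion. The record does not state the enzyme sites, the overhangs, or the destination vector used for the final assembly.
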