Addgene plasmid #218221: pK2-K3
Purpose: Fuses Guides 1+2 to guides 3+4 in an of AtU6-promter driven sgRNAs
Depositing lab: Daniel Voytas. Depositing organization: University of Minnesota.
Backbone
  Vector backbone: pICH41308
  Backbone manufacturer: Addgene #47998
  Vector type: CRISPR
Growth in bacteria
  Bacterial resistance: Spectinomycin, 50 μg/mL
  Growth temperature: 37°C
  Growth strain: DH5alpha
  Copy number: High Copy
Gene/Insert
  Gene/Insert name: linker sequence
  Species: Synthetic
  Cloning method: Golden Gate
Terms and licenses: Academic/Nonprofit Terms; Industry Terms: Not Available to Industry
How to cite: pK2-K3 was a gift from Daniel Voytas (Addgene plasmid # 218221 ; http://n2t.net/addgene:218221 ; RRID:Addgene_218221)
